>Addgene plasmid #62201 | pHSE401 | addgene partial sequence | sequence record 104424 | Spect-F 5'-cagcccgtcatacttgaagc-3'
CGCTTGGCCTCGCGCGCAGATCAGTTGGAAGAATTTGTCCACTACGTGAAAGGCGAGATCACCAAGGTAG
TCGGCAAATAATGTCTAGCTAGAAATTCGTTCAAGCCGACGCCGCTTCGCGGCGCGGCTTAACTCAAGCG
TTAGATGCACTAAGCACATAATTGCTCACAGCCAAACTATCAGGTCAAGTCTGCTTTTATTATTTTTAAG
CGTGCATAATAAGCCGGTCTCGGTTTTAGAGCTAGAAATAGCAAGTTAAAATAAGGCTAGTCCGTTATCA
ACTTGAAAAAGTGGCACCGAGTCGGTGCTTTTTTTTGCAAAATTTTCCAGATCGATTTCTTCTTCCTCTG
TTCTTCGGCGTTCAATTTCTGGGGTTTTCTCTTCGTTTTCTGTAACTGAAACCTAAAATTTGACCTAAAA
AAAATCTCAAATAATATGATTCAGTGGTTTTGTACTTTTCAGTTAGTTGAGTTTTGCAGTTCCGATGAGA
TAAACCAATAAGCTTGCATGCCTGCAGGTCAACATGGTGGAGCACGACACACTTGTCTACTCCAAAAATA
TC
