>Addgene plasmid #62201 | pHSE401 | addgene partial sequence | sequence record 104576 | Hygro-R 5'-tatccacgccctcctacatc-3'
TTTTTCATATCTCATTGCCCCCCGGATCTGCGAAAGCTCGAGAGAGATAGATTTGTAGAGAGAGACTGGT
GATTTCAGCGTGTCCTCTCCAAATGAAATGAACTTCCTTATATAGAGGAAGGGTCTTGCGAAGGATAGTG
GGATTGTGCGTCATCCCTTACGTCAGTGGAGATATCACATCAATCCACTTGCTTTGAAGACGTGGTTGGA
ACGTCTTCTTTTTCCACGATGCTCCTCGTGGGTGGGGGTCCATCTTTGGGACCACTGTCGGCAGAGGCAT
CTTGAACGATAGCCTTTCCTTTATCGCAATGATGGCATTTGTAGGTGCCACCTTCCTTTTCTACTGTCCT
TTTGATGAA
