>Addgene plasmid #62201 | pHSE401 | addgene partial sequence | sequence record 110951 | hSpCas9-R1 5'-CGCTCGTGCTTCTTATCCTC-3'
ATCGTCAACCTTCGCCATCTCGTTGGAGAAAATCTCCTGCAGGTAGCAGATGCGATTCTTCCTGCGCGTG
TACCGCCTGCGGGCGGTGCGCTTGAGCCGCGTAGCCTCAGCCGTCTCGCCGCTGTCGAACAGGAGAGCGC
CAATGAGATTCTTCTTGATGGAATGCCGATCGGTGTTGCCCAGGACCTTGAACTTCTTTGAGGGCACCTT
GTACTCGTCGGTGATCACGGCCCAGCCAACAGAGTTAGTCCCAATATCGAGGCCGATCGAGTACTTCTTG
TCAGCAGCTGGCACCCCGTGGATGCCAACCTTCCTCTTCTTCTTCGGAGCCATCTTGTCATCATCATCCT
TGTAATCAATGTCGTGGTCCTTGTAATCCCCGTCGTGGTCCTTGTAATCCATCTAGATTACTCGAGTATC
GTTCGTAAATGGTGAAAATTTTCAGAAAATTGCTTTTGCTTTAAAAGAAATGATTTAAATTGCTGCAATA
GAAGTAGAATGCTTGATTGCTTGAGATTCGTTTGTTTTGTATATGTTGTGTTGAGGTCGAGGTCCTCTCC
AAATGAAATGAACTTCCTTATATAGAGGAAGGGTCTTGCGAAGGATAGTGGGATTGTGCGTCATCCCTTA
CGTCAGTGGAGATATCACATCAATCCACTTGCTTTGAAGACGTGGTTGGAACGTCTTCTTTTTCCACGAT
GCTCCTCGTGGGTGGGGGTCCATCTTTGGGACCACTGTCGGCAGAGGCATCTTCAACGATGGCCTTTCCT
TTATCGCAATGATGGCATTTGTAGGAGCCACCTTCCTTTTCCACTATCTTCACAATAAAGTGACAGATAG
CTGGGCAATGGAATCCGAGGAGGTTTCCGGATATTACCCTTTGTTGAAA
