>Addgene plasmid #62201 | pHSE401 | addgene partial sequence | sequence record 110954 | M13-Rev 5'-CAGGAAACAGCTATGACC-3'
AATGCATTAAAAAATATTTTCATACTCAACTACAAATCCATGAGTATAACTATAATTATAAAGCAATGAT
TAGAATCTGACAAGGATTCTGGAAAATTACATAAAGGAAAGTTCATAAATGTCTAAAACACAAGAGGACA
TACTTGTATTCAGTAACATTTGCAGCTTTTCTAGGTCTGAAAATATATTTGTTGCCTAGTGAATAAGCAT
AATGGTACAACTACAAGTGTTTTACTCCTCATATTAACTTCGGTCATTAGAGGCCACGATTTGACACATT
TTTACTCAAAACAAAATGTTTGCATATCTCTTATAATTTCAAATTCAACACACAACAAATAAGAGAAAAA
ACAAATAATATTAATTTGAGAATGAACAAAAGGACCATATCATTCATTAACTCTTCTCCATCCATTTCCA
TTTCACAGTTCGATAGCGAAAACCGAATAAAAAACACAGTAAATTACAAGCACAACAAATGGTACAAGAA
AAACAGTTTTCCCAATGCCATAATACTCAAACTCAGTAGGATTCTGGTGTGTGCGCAATGAAACTGATGC
ATTGAACTTGACGAACGTTGTCGAAACCGATGATACGAACGAAAGCTCTGAGCTCACTTCTTCTTCTTCG
CCTGCCCCGCCTTCTTCGTCGCCGCTGGCCGCTTGTCGCCCCCGAGCTGAGACAGGTCGATGCGCGTCTC
GTAGAGGCCGGTAATCGACTGGTGGATGAGGGTCGCGTCCAGGACCTCCTTAGTGCTTGTGTACCTCTTG
CGATCGA
