[The description below was written by a language model from this plasmid's Addgene catalogue record.]
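Description:
pHSE401 is a plant binary vector built on a pCambia backbone (about 6.5 kb without the inserts) for CRISPR/Cas9 genome editing and gene regulation in plants. As a binary vector it is designed for the usual Agrobacterium-mediated route, in which the cassettes are transferred into the plant genome, although the record does not list the border sequences or replication origins. In bacteria it is maintained as a high-copy plasmid under kanamycin selection, while transformed plant tissue is selected with hygromycin.

The payload consists of two expression units. The first is a synthetic guide RNA scaffold placed under the Arabidopsis U6-26 promoter, a small nuclear RNA promoter transcribed by RNA polymerase III and therefore suited to producing short, uncapped, non-polyadenylated transcripts; the scaffold is supplied without a spacer so that a user-chosen target sequence can be inserted upstream of it. The second unit expresses zCas9, a maize codon-optimized version of the Streptococcus pyogenes Cas9 nuclease, from the 35S promoter, a strong constitutive plant promoter. The protein carries an N-terminal 3×FLAG epitope for immunodetection and nuclear localization signals at both ends to direct it to the nucleus, where it pairs with the guide RNA to cut the matching genomic site.

The plasmid belongs to a toolkit developed for multiplex genome editing in plants, and serves as a recipient vector into which one or more target-specific guides are cloned before plant transformation. The cloning method, terminators and exact arrangement of the cassettes are not stated in the record, and no feature table was provided.
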