Addgene plasmid #62201: pHSE401
Purpose: CRISPR/Cas based plant genome editing and gene regulation; expresses 3×FLAG-NLS-zCas9-NLS, gRNA scaffold for insertion of target sequence (AtU6-26 promoter), Hyg resistance
Depositing lab: Qi-Jun Chen. Depositing organization: China Agricultural University. Publication: A CRISPR/Cas9 toolkit for multiplex genome editing in plants. Xing HL, Dong L, Wang ZP, Zhang HY, Han CY, Liu B, Wang XC, Chen QJ. BMC Plant Biol. 2014 Nov 29;14(1):327. 10.1186/s12870-014-0327-y PubMed 25432517.
Backbone
  Vector backbone: pCambia
  Backbone size w/o insert (bp): 6500
  Vector type: Plant Expression ; plant binary vector
  Selectable markers: Hygromycin
Growth in bacteria
  Bacterial resistance: Kanamycin, 50 μg/mL
  Growth temperature: 37°C
  Growth strain: DH5alpha
  Copy number: High Copy
Gene/Insert 1
  Gene/Insert name: gRNA scaffold
  Species: Synthetic
  Promoter: AtU6-26p
  Cloning method: Unknown
  Sequencing primers: 5′ Spect-F
Gene/Insert 2
  Gene/Insert name: zCas9
  Species: S. pyogenes
  Mutation: maize codon optimized
  Promoter: 35S
  Tag / fusion protein: 3x FLAG (N terminal on insert); NLS (N terminal on insert); NLS (C terminal on insert)
  Cloning method: Unknown
  Sequencing primers: 5′ 35 S promoter
Terms and licenses: Academic/Nonprofit Terms; Industry Terms: Not Available to Industry
How to cite: pHSE401 was a gift from Qi-Jun Chen (Addgene plasmid # 62201 ; http://n2t.net/addgene:62201 ; RRID:Addgene_62201)
