LOCUS       Exported 16653 bp ds-DNA circular SYN 12-MAY-2021
DEFINITION  CRISPR/Cas based plant genome editing and gene regulation; expresses
            3×FLAG-NLS-zCas9-NLS, gRNA scaffold for insertion of target sequence
            (AtU6-26 promoter), Hyg resistance.
ACCESSION   .
VERSION     .
KEYWORDS    pHSE401
SOURCE      synthetic DNA construct
  ORGANISM  synthetic DNA construct
REFERENCE   1 (bases 1 to 16653)
  AUTHORS   Xing HL, Dong L, Wang ZP, Zhang HY, Han CY, Liu B, Wang XC, Chen QJ
  TITLE     A CRISPR/Cas9 toolkit for multiplex genome editing in plants.
  JOURNAL   BMC Plant Biol. 2014 Nov 29;14(1):327.
  PUBMED    25432517
REFERENCE   2 (bases 1 to 16653)
  AUTHORS   .
  TITLE     Direct Submission
  JOURNAL   Exported May 12, 2021 from SnapGene Server 1.1.58
            http://www.snapgene.com
FEATURES             Location/Qualifiers
     source          1..16653
                     /organism="synthetic DNA construct"
                     /mol_type="other DNA"
     misc_feature    21..45
                     /label=RB T-DNA repeat
                     /note="right border repeat from nopaline C58 T-DNA"
     primer_bind     233..255
                     /label=M13/pUC Forward
                     /note="In lacZ gene"
     primer_bind     247..264
                     /label=M13 Forward
                     /note="In lacZ gene. Also called M13-F20 or M13 (-21)
                     Forward"
     primer_bind     248..264
                     /label=M13 fwd
                     /note="common sequencing primer, one of multiple similar
                     variants"
     CDS             977..1768
                     /codon_start=1
                     /gene="aadA"
                     /product="aminoglycoside adenylyltransferase (Murphy,
                     1985)"
                     /label=SmR
                     /note="confers resistance to spectinomycin and
                     streptomycin"
                     /translation="MGEAVIAEVSTQLSEVVGVIERHLEPTLLAVHLYGSAVDGGLKPH
                     SDIDLLVTVTVRLDETTRRALINDLLETSASPGESEILRAVEVTIVVHDDIIPWRYPAK
                     RELQFGEWQRNDILAGIFEPATIDIDLAILLTKAREHSVALVGPAAEELFDPVPEQDLF
                     EALNETLTLWNSPPDWAGDERNVVLTLSRIWYSAVTGKIAPKDVAADWAMERLPAQYQP
                     VILEARQAYLGQEEDRLASRADQLEEFVHYVKGEITKVVGK"
     misc_RNA        1920..1995
                     /label=gRNA scaffold
                     /note="guide RNA scaffold for the Streptococcus pyogenes
                     CRISPR/Cas9 system"
     promoter        2609..2953
                     /label=CaMV 35S promoter
                     /note="strong constitutive promoter from cauliflower mosaic
                     virus"
     CDS             3106..3171
                     /codon_start=1
                     /product="three tandem FLAG(R) epitope tags, followed by an
                     enterokinase cleavage site"
                     /label=3xFLAG
                     /translation="DYKDHDGDYKDHDIDYKDDDDK"
     CDS             3178..3198
                     /codon_start=1
                     /product="nuclear localization signal of SV40 (simian virus
                     40) large T antigen"
                     /label=SV40 NLS
                     /translation="PKKKRKV"
     CDS             3223..7323
                     /codon_start=1
                     /product="Cas9 (Csn1) endonuclease from the Streptococcus
                     pyogenes Type II CRISPR/Cas system"
                     /label=Cas9
                     /note="generates RNA-guided double strand breaks in DNA"
                     /translation="DKKYSIGLDIGTNSVGWAVITDEYKVPSKKFKVLGNTDRHSIKKN
                     LIGALLFDSGETAEATRLKRTARRRYTRRKNRICYLQEIFSNEMAKVDDSFFHRLEESF
                     LVEEDKKHERHPIFGNIVDEVAYHEKYPTIYHLRKKLVDSTDKADLRLIYLALAHMIKF
                     RGHFLIEGDLNPDNSDVDKLFIQLVQTYNQLFEENPINASGVDAKAILSARLSKSRRLE
                     NLIAQLPGEKKNGLFGNLIALSLGLTPNFKSNFDLAEDAKLQLSKDTYDDDLDNLLAQI
                     GDQYADLFLAAKNLSDAILLSDILRVNTEITKAPLSASMIKRYDEHHQDLTLLKALVRQ
                     QLPEKYKEIFFDQSKNGYAGYIDGGASQEEFYKFIKPILEKMDGTEELLVKLNREDLLR
                     KQRTFDNGSIPHQIHLGELHAILRRQEDFYPFLKDNREKIEKILTFRIPYYVGPLARGN
                     SRFAWMTRKSEETITPWNFEEVVDKGASAQSFIERMTNFDKNLPNEKVLPKHSLLYEYF
                     TVYNELTKVKYVTEGMRKPAFLSGEQKKAIVDLLFKTNRKVTVKQLKEDYFKKIECFDS
                     VEISGVEDRFNASLGTYHDLLKIIKDKDFLDNEENEDILEDIVLTLTLFEDREMIEERL
                     KTYAHLFDDKVMKQLKRRRYTGWGRLSRKLINGIRDKQSGKTILDFLKSDGFANRNFMQ
                     LIHDDSLTFKEDIQKAQVSGQGDSLHEHIANLAGSPAIKKGILQTVKVVDELVKVMGRH
                     KPENIVIEMARENQTTQKGQKNSRERMKRIEEGIKELGSQILKEHPVENTQLQNEKLYL
                     YYLQNGRDMYVDQELDINRLSDYDVDHIVPQSFLKDDSIDNKVLTRSDKNRGKSDNVPS
                     EEVVKKMKNYWRQLLNAKLITQRKFDNLTKAERGGLSELDKAGFIKRQLVETRQITKHV
                     AQILDSRMNTKYDENDKLIREVKVITLKSKLVSDFRKDFQFYKVREINNYHHAHDAYLN
                     AVVGTALIKKYPKLESEFVYGDYKVYDVRKMIAKSEQEIGKATAKYFFYSNIMNFFKTE
                     ITLANGEIRKRPLIETNGETGEIVWDKGRDFATVRKVLSMPQVNIVKKTEVQTGGFSKE
                     SILPKRNSDKLIARKKDWDPKKYGGFDSPTVAYSVLVVAKVEKGKSKKLKSVKELLGIT
                     IMERSSFEKNPIDFLEAKGYKEVKKDLIIKLPKYSLFELENGRKRMLASAGELQKGNEL
                     ALPSKYVNFLYLASHYEKLKGSPEDNEQKQLFVEQHKHYLDEIIEQISEFSKRVILADA
                     NLDKVLSAYNKHRDKPIREQAENIIHLFTLTNLGAPAAFKYFDTTIDRKRYTSTKEVLD
                     ATLIHQSITGLYETRIDLSQLGGD"
     RBS             7236..7244
                     /label=Shine-Dalgarno sequence
                     /note="full consensus sequence for ribosome-binding sites
                     upstream of start codons in E. coli; complementary to a
                     region in the 3' end of the 16S rRNA (Chen et al., 1994)"
     CDS             7324..7371
                     /codon_start=1
                     /product="bipartite nuclear localization signal from
                     nucleoplasmin"
                     /label=nucleoplasmin NLS
                     /translation="KRPAATKKAGQAKKKK"
     primer_bind     complement(8028..8044)
                     /label=M13 rev
                     /note="common sequencing primer, one of multiple similar
                     variants"
     primer_bind     complement(8028..8044)
                     /label=M13 Reverse
                     /note="In lacZ gene. Also called M13-rev"
     primer_bind     complement(8041..8063)
                     /label=M13/pUC Reverse
                     /note="In lacZ gene"
     protein_bind    8052..8068
                     /label=lac operator
                     /bound_moiety="lac repressor encoded by lacI"
                     /note="The lac repressor binds to the lac operator to
                     inhibit transcription in E. coli. This inhibition can be
                     relieved by adding lactose or
                     isopropyl-beta-D-thiogalactopyranoside (IPTG)."
     promoter        complement(8076..8106)
                     /label=lac promoter
                     /note="promoter for the E. coli lac operon"
     protein_bind    8121..8142
                     /label=CAP binding site
                     /bound_moiety="E. coli catabolite activator protein"
                     /note="CAP binding activates transcription in the presence
                     of cAMP."
     promoter        8333..9009
                     /label=CaMV 35S promoter (enhanced)
                     /note="cauliflower mosaic virus 35S promoter with a
                     duplicated enhancer region"
     CDS             9076..10101
                     /codon_start=1
                     /gene="aph(4)-Ia"
                     /product="aminoglycoside phosphotransferase from E. coli"
                     /label=HygR
                     /note="confers resistance to hygromycin"
                     /translation="MKKPELTATSVEKFLIEKFDSVSDLMQLSEGEESRAFSFDVGGRG
                     YVLRVNSCADGFYKDRYVYRHFASAALPIPEVLDIGEFSESLTYCISRRSQGVTLQDLP
                     ETELPAVLQPVAEAMDAIAAADLSQTSGFGPFGPQGIGQYTTWRDFICAIADPHVYHWQ
                     TVMDDTVSASVAQALDELMLWAEDCPEVRHLVHADFGSNNVLTDNGRITAVIDWSEAMF
                     GDSQYEVANIFFWRPWLACMEQQTRYFERRHPELAGSPRLRAYMLRIGLDQLYQSLVDG
                     NFDDAAWAQGRCDAIVRSGAGTVGRTQIARRSAAVWTDGCVEVLADSGNRRPSTRPRAK
                     K"
     polyA_signal    10142..10316
                     /label=CaMV poly(A) signal
                     /note="cauliflower mosaic virus polyadenylation signal"
     misc_feature    10394..10418
                     /label=LB T-DNA repeat
                     /note="left border repeat from nopaline C58 T-DNA"
     CDS             10843..11637
                     /codon_start=1
                     /gene="aphA-3"
                     /product="aminoglycoside phosphotransferase"
                     /label=KanR
                     /note="confers resistance to kanamycin"
                     /translation="MAKMRISPELKKLIEKYRCVKDTEGMSPAKVYKLVGENENLYLKM
                     TDSRYKGTTYDVEREKDMMLWLEGKLPVPKVLHFERHDGWSNLLMSEADGVLCSEEYED
                     EQSPEKIIELYAECIRLFHSIDISDCPYTNSLDSRLAELDYLLNNDLADVDCENWEEDT
                     PFKDPRELYDFLKTEKPEEELVFSHGDLGDSNIFVKDGKVSGFIDLGRSGRADKWYDIA
                     FCVRSIREDIGEEQYVELFFDLLGIKPDWEKIKYYILLDELF"
     rep_origin      11724..12312
                     /direction=RIGHT
                     /label=ori
                     /note="high-copy-number ColE1/pMB1/pBR322/pUC origin of
                     replication"
     primer_bind     12213..12232
                     /label=pBR322ori-F
                     /note="pBR322 origin, forward primer"
     primer_bind     12466..12483
                     /label=L4440
                     /note="L4440 vector, forward primer"
     misc_feature    12498..12638
                     /label=bom
                     /note="basis of mobility region from pBR322"
     primer_bind     complement(12564..12583)
                     /label=pRS-marker
                     /note="pRS vectors, use to sequence yeast selectable
                     marker"
     primer_bind     12724..12746
                     /label=pGEX 3'
                     /note="pGEX vectors, reverse primer"
     rep_origin      12982..13176
                     /label=pVS1 oriV
                     /note="origin of replication for the Pseudomonas plasmid
                     pVS1 (Heeb et al., 2000)"
     CDS             complement(13242..14315)
                     /codon_start=1
                     /product="replication protein from the Pseudomonas plasmid
                     pVS1 (Heeb et al., 2000)"
                     /label=pVS1 RepA
                     /translation="MSGRKPSGPVQIGAALGDDLVEKLKAAQAAQRQRIEAEARPGESW
                     QAAADRIRKESRQPPAAGAPSIRKPPKGDEQPDFFVPMLYDVGTRDSRSIMDVAVFRLS
                     KRDRRAGEVIRYELPDGHVEVSAGPAGMASVWDYDLVLMAVSHLTESMNRYREGKGDKP
                     GRVFRPHVADVLKFCRRADGGKQKDDLVETCIRLNTTHVAMQRTKKAKNGRLVTVSEGE
                     ALISRYKIVKSETGRPEYIEIELADWMYREITEGKNPDVLTVHPDYFLIDPGIGRFLYR
                     LARRAAGKAEARWLFKTIYERSGSAGEFKKFCFTVRKLIGSNDLPEYDLKEEAGQAGPI
                     LVMRYRNLIEGEASAGS"
     CDS             complement(14744..15373)
                     /codon_start=1
                     /product="stability protein from the Pseudomonas plasmid
                     pVS1 (Heeb et al., 2000)"
                     /label=pVS1 StaA
                     /translation="MKVIAVLNQKGGSGKTTIATHLARALQLAGADVLLVDSDPQGSAR
                     DWAAVREDQPLTVVGIDRPTIDRDVKAIGRRDFVVIDGAPQAADLAVSAIKAADFVLIP
                     VQPSPYDIWATADLVELVKQRIEVTDGRLQAAFVVSRAIKGTRIGGEVAEALAGYELPI
                     LESRITQRVSYPGTAAAGTTVLESEPEGDAAREVQALAAEIKSKLI"
ORIGIN
        1 taaacgctct tttctcttag gtttacccgc caatatatcc tgtcaaacac tgatagttta
       61 aactgaaggc gggaaacgac aatctgatcc aagctcaagc tgctctagca ttcgccattc
      121 aggctgcgca actgttggga agggcgatcg gtgcgggcct cttcgctatt acgccagctg
      181 gcgaaagggg gatgtgctgc aaggcgatta agttgggtaa cgccagggtt ttcccagtca
      241 cgacgttgta aaacgacggc cagtgccaag cttcgacttg ccttccgcac aatacatcat
      301 ttcttcttag ctttttttct tcttcttcgt tcatacagtt tttttttgtt tatcagctta
      361 cattttcttg aaccgtagct ttcgttttct tctttttaac tttccattcg gagtttttgt
      421 atcttgtttc atagtttgtc ccaggattag aatgattagg catcgaacct tcaagaattt
      481 gattgaataa aacatcttca ttcttaagat atgaagataa tcttcaaaag gcccctggga
      541 atctgaaaga agagaagcag gcccatttat atgggaaaga acaatagtat ttcttatata
      601 ggcccattta agttgaaaac aatcttcaaa agtcccacat cgcttagata agaaaacgaa
      661 gctgagttta tatacagcta gagtcgaagt agtgattggg agaccaaccc agtggacata
      721 agcctgttcg gttcgtaagc tgtaatgcaa gtagcgtatg cgctcacgca actggtccag
      781 aaccttgacc gaacgcagcg gtggtaacgg cgcagtggcg gttttcatgg cttgttatga
      841 ctgttttttt ggggtacagt ctatgcctcg ggcatccaag cagcaagcgc gttacgccgt
      901 gggtcgatgt ttgatgttat ggagcagcaa cgatgttacg cagcagggca gtcgccctaa
      961 aacaaagtta aacatcatgg gggaagcggt gatcgccgaa gtatcgactc aactatcaga
     1021 ggtagttggc gtcatcgagc gccatctcga accgacgttg ctggccgtac atttgtacgg
     1081 ctccgcagtg gatggcggcc tgaagccaca cagtgatatt gatttgctgg ttacggtgac
     1141 cgtaaggctt gatgaaacaa cgcggcgagc tttgatcaac gaccttttgg aaacttcggc
     1201 ttcccctgga gagagcgaga ttctccgcgc tgtagaagtc accattgttg tgcacgacga
     1261 catcattccg tggcgttatc cagctaagcg cgaactgcaa tttggagaat ggcagcgcaa
     1321 tgacattctt gcaggtatct tcgagccagc cacgatcgac attgatctgg ctatcttgct
     1381 gacaaaagca agagaacata gcgttgcctt ggtaggtcca gcggcggagg aactctttga
     1441 tccggttcct gaacaggatc tatttgaggc gctaaatgaa accttaacgc tatggaactc
     1501 gccgcccgac tgggctggcg atgagcgaaa tgtagtgctt acgttgtccc gcatttggta
     1561 cagcgcagta accggcaaaa tcgcgccgaa ggatgtcgct gccgactggg caatggagcg
     1621 cctgccggcc cagtatcagc ccgtcatact tgaagctaga caggcttatc ttggacaaga
     1681 agaagatcgc ttggcctcgc gcgcagatca gttggaagaa tttgtccact acgtgaaagg
     1741 cgagatcacc aaggtagtcg gcaaataatg tctagctaga aattcgttca agccgacgcc
     1801 gcttcgcggc gcggcttaac tcaagcgtta gatgcactaa gcacataatt gctcacagcc
     1861 aaactatcag gtcaagtctg cttttattat ttttaagcgt gcataataag ccggtctcgg
     1921 ttttagagct agaaatagca agttaaaata aggctagtcc gttatcaact tgaaaaagtg
     1981 gcaccgagtc ggtgcttttt tttgcaaaat tttccagatc gatttcttct tcctctgttc
     2041 ttcggcgttc aatttctggg gttttctctt cgttttctgt aactgaaacc taaaatttga
     2101 cctaaaaaaa atctcaaata atatgattca gtggttttgt acttttcagt tagttgagtt
     2161 ttgcagttcc gatgagataa accaataagc ttgcatgcct gcaggtcaac atggtggagc
     2221 acgacacact tgtctactcc aaaaatatca aagatacagt ctcagaagac caaagggcaa
     2281 ttgagacttt tcaacaaagg gtaatatccg gaaacctcct cggattccat tgcccagcta
     2341 tctgtcactt tattgtgaag atagtggaaa aggaaggtgg ctcctacaaa tgccatcatt
     2401 gcgataaagg aaaggccatc gttgaagatg cctctgccga cagtggtccc aaagatggac
     2461 ccccacccac gaggagcatc gtggaaaaag aagacgttcc aaccacgtct tcaaagcaag
     2521 tggattgatg tgataacatg gtggagcacg acacacttgt ctactccaaa aatatcaaag
     2581 atacagtctc agaagaccaa agggcaattg agacttttca acaaagggta atatccggaa
     2641 acctcctcgg attccattgc ccagctatct gtcactttat tgtgaagata gtggaaaagg
     2701 aaggtggctc ctacaaatgc catcattgcg ataaaggaaa ggccatcgtt gaagatgcct
     2761 ctgccgacag tggtcccaaa gatggacccc cacccacgag gagcatcgtg gaaaaagaag
     2821 acgttccaac cacgtcttca aagcaagtgg attgatgtga tatctccact gacgtaaggg
     2881 atgacgcaca atcccactat ccttcgcaag acccttcctc tatataagga agttcatttc
     2941 atttggagag gacctcgacc tcaacacaac atatacaaaa caaacgaatc tcaagcaatc
     3001 aagcattcta cttctattgc agcaatttaa atcatttctt ttaaagcaaa agcaattttc
     3061 tgaaaatttt caccatttac gaacgatact cgagtaatct agatggatta caaggaccac
     3121 gacggggatt acaaggacca cgacattgat tacaaggatg atgatgacaa gatggctccg
     3181 aagaagaaga ggaaggttgg catccacggg gtgccagctg ctgacaagaa gtactcgatc
     3241 ggcctcgata ttgggactaa ctctgttggc tgggccgtga tcaccgacga gtacaaggtg
     3301 ccctcaaaga agttcaaggt cctgggcaac accgatcggc attccatcaa gaagaatctc
     3361 attggcgctc tcctgttcga cagcggcgag acggctgagg ctacgcggct caagcgcacc
     3421 gcccgcaggc ggtacacgcg caggaagaat cgcatctgct acctgcagga gattttctcc
     3481 aacgagatgg cgaaggttga cgattctttc ttccacaggc tggaggagtc attcctcgtg
     3541 gaggaggata agaagcacga gcggcatcca atcttcggca acattgtcga cgaggttgcc
     3601 taccacgaga agtaccctac gatctaccat ctgcggaaga agctcgtgga ctccacagat
     3661 aaggcggacc tccgcctgat ctacctcgct ctggcccaca tgattaagtt caggggccat
     3721 ttcctgatcg agggggatct caacccggac aatagcgatg ttgacaagct gttcatccag
     3781 ctcgtgcaga cgtacaacca gctcttcgag gagaacccca ttaatgcgtc aggcgtcgac
     3841 gcgaaggcta tcctgtccgc taggctctcg aagtctcggc gcctcgagaa cctgatcgcc
     3901 cagctgccgg gcgagaagaa gaacggcctg ttcgggaatc tcattgcgct cagcctgggg
     3961 ctcacgccca acttcaagtc gaatttcgat ctcgctgagg acgccaagct gcagctctcc
     4021 aaggacacat acgacgatga cctggataac ctcctggccc agatcggcga tcagtacgcg
     4081 gacctgttcc tcgctgccaa gaatctgtcg gacgccatcc tcctgtctga tattctcagg
     4141 gtgaacaccg agattacgaa ggctccgctc tcagcctcca tgatcaagcg ctacgacgag
     4201 caccatcagg atctgaccct cctgaaggcg ctggtcaggc agcagctccc cgagaagtac
     4261 aaggagatct tcttcgatca gtcgaagaac ggctacgctg ggtacattga cggcggggcc
     4321 tctcaggagg agttctacaa gttcatcaag ccgattctgg agaagatgga cggcacggag
     4381 gagctgctgg tgaagctcaa tcgcgaggac ctcctgagga agcagcggac attcgataac
     4441 ggcagcatcc cacaccagat tcatctcggg gagctgcacg ctatcctgag gaggcaggag
     4501 gacttctacc ctttcctcaa ggataaccgc gagaagatcg agaagattct gactttcagg
     4561 atcccgtact acgtcggccc actcgctagg ggcaactccc gcttcgcttg gatgacccgc
     4621 aagtcagagg agacgatcac gccgtggaac ttcgaggagg tggtcgacaa gggcgctagc
     4681 gctcagtcgt tcatcgagag gatgacgaat ttcgacaaga acctgccaaa tgagaaggtg
     4741 ctccctaagc actcgctcct gtacgagtac ttcacagtct acaacgagct gactaaggtg
     4801 aagtatgtga ccgagggcat gaggaagccg gctttcctgt ctggggagca gaagaaggcc
     4861 atcgtggacc tcctgttcaa gaccaaccgg aaggtcacgg ttaagcagct caaggaggac
     4921 tacttcaaga agattgagtg cttcgattcg gtcgagatct ctggcgttga ggaccgcttc
     4981 aacgcctccc tggggaccta ccacgatctc ctgaagatca ttaaggataa ggacttcctg
     5041 gacaacgagg agaatgagga tatcctcgag gacattgtgc tgacactcac tctgttcgag
     5101 gaccgggaga tgatcgagga gcgcctgaag acttacgccc atctcttcga tgacaaggtc
     5161 atgaagcagc tcaagaggag gaggtacacc ggctggggga ggctgagcag gaagctcatc
     5221 aacggcattc gggacaagca gtccgggaag acgatcctcg acttcctgaa gagcgatggc
     5281 ttcgcgaacc gcaatttcat gcagctgatt cacgatgaca gcctcacatt caaggaggat
     5341 atccagaagg ctcaggtgag cggccagggg gactcgctgc acgagcatat cgcgaacctc
     5401 gctggctcgc cagctatcaa gaaggggatt ctgcagaccg tgaaggttgt ggacgagctg
     5461 gtgaaggtca tgggcaggca caagcctgag aacatcgtca ttgagatggc ccgggagaat
     5521 cagaccacgc agaagggcca gaagaactca cgcgagagga tgaagaggat cgaggagggc
     5581 attaaggagc tggggtccca gatcctcaag gagcacccgg tggagaacac gcagctgcag
     5641 aatgagaagc tctacctgta ctacctccag aatggccgcg atatgtatgt ggaccaggag
     5701 ctggatatta acaggctcag cgattacgac gtcgatcata tcgttccaca gtcattcctg
     5761 aaggatgact ccattgacaa caaggtcctc accaggtcgg acaagaaccg gggcaagtct
     5821 gataatgttc cttcagagga ggtcgttaag aagatgaaga actactggcg ccagctcctg
     5881 aatgccaagc tgatcacgca gcggaagttc gataacctca caaaggctga gaggggcggg
     5941 ctctctgagc tggacaaggc gggcttcatc aagaggcagc tggtcgagac acggcagatc
     6001 actaagcacg ttgcgcagat tctcgactca cggatgaaca ctaagtacga tgagaatgac
     6061 aagctgatcc gcgaggtgaa ggtcatcacc ctgaagtcaa agctcgtctc cgacttcagg
     6121 aaggatttcc agttctacaa ggttcgggag atcaacaatt accaccatgc ccatgacgcg
     6181 tacctgaacg cggtggtcgg cacagctctg atcaagaagt acccaaagct cgagagcgag
     6241 ttcgtgtacg gggactacaa ggtttacgat gtgaggaaga tgatcgccaa gtcggagcag
     6301 gagattggca aggctaccgc caagtacttc ttctactcta acattatgaa tttcttcaag
     6361 acagagatca ctctggccaa tggcgagatc cggaagcgcc ccctcatcga gacgaacggc
     6421 gagacggggg agatcgtgtg ggacaagggc agggatttcg cgaccgtcag gaaggttctc
     6481 tccatgccac aagtgaatat cgtcaagaag acagaggtcc agactggcgg gttctctaag
     6541 gagtcaattc tgcctaagcg gaacagcgac aagctcatcg cccgcaagaa ggactgggat
     6601 ccgaagaagt acggcgggtt cgacagcccc actgtggcct actcggtcct ggttgtggcg
     6661 aaggttgaga agggcaagtc caagaagctc aagagcgtga aggagctgct ggggatcacg
     6721 attatggagc gctccagctt cgagaagaac ccgatcgatt tcctggaggc gaagggctac
     6781 aaggaggtga agaaggacct gatcattaag ctccccaagt actcactctt cgagctggag
     6841 aacggcagga agcggatgct ggcttccgct ggcgagctgc agaaggggaa cgagctggct
     6901 ctgccgtcca agtatgtgaa cttcctctac ctggcctccc actacgagaa gctcaagggc
     6961 agccccgagg acaacgagca gaagcagctg ttcgtcgagc agcacaagca ttacctcgac
     7021 gagatcattg agcagatttc cgagttctcc aagcgcgtga tcctggccga cgcgaatctg
     7081 gataaggtcc tctccgcgta caacaagcac cgcgacaagc caatcaggga gcaggctgag
     7141 aatatcattc atctcttcac cctgacgaac ctcggcgccc ctgctgcttt caagtacttc
     7201 gacacaacta tcgatcgcaa gaggtacaca agcactaagg aggtcctgga cgcgaccctc
     7261 atccaccagt cgattaccgg cctctacgag acgcgcatcg acctgtctca gctcgggggc
     7321 gacaagcggc cagcggcgac gaagaaggcg gggcaggcga agaagaagaa gtgagctcag
     7381 agctttcgtt cgtatcatcg gtttcgacaa cgttcgtcaa gttcaatgca tcagtttcat
     7441 tgcgcacaca ccagaatcct actgagtttg agtattatgg cattgggaaa actgtttttc
     7501 ttgtaccatt tgttgtgctt gtaatttact gtgtttttta ttcggttttc gctatcgaac
     7561 tgtgaaatgg aaatggatgg agaagagtta atgaatgata tggtcctttt gttcattctc
     7621 aaattaatat tatttgtttt ttctcttatt tgttgtgtgt tgaatttgaa attataagag
     7681 atatgcaaac attttgtttt gagtaaaaat gtgtcaaatc gtggcctcta atgaccgaag
     7741 ttaatatgag gagtaaaaca cttgtagttg taccattatg cttattcact aggcaacaaa
     7801 tatattttca gacctagaaa agctgcaaat gttactgaat acaagtatgt cctcttgtgt
     7861 tttagacatt tatgaacttt cctttatgta attttccaga atccttgtca gattctaatc
     7921 attgctttat aattatagtt atactcatgg atttgtagtt gagtatgaaa atatttttta
     7981 atgcatttta tgacttgcca attgattgac aacgaattcg taatcatgtc atagctgttt
     8041 cctgtgtgaa attgttatcc gctcacaatt ccacacaaca tacgagccgg aagcataaag
     8101 tgtaaagcct ggggtgccta atgagtgagc taactcacat taattgcgtt gcgctcactg
     8161 cccgctttcc agtcgggaaa cctgtcgtgc cagctgcatt aatgaatcgg ccaacgcgcg
     8221 gggagaggcg gtttgcgtat tggctagagc agcttgccaa catggtggag cacgacactc
     8281 tcgtctactc caagaatatc aaagatacag tctcagaaga ccaaagggct attgagactt
     8341 ttcaacaaag ggtaatatcg ggaaacctcc tcggattcca ttgcccagct atctgtcact
     8401 tcatcaaaag gacagtagaa aaggaaggtg gcacctacaa atgccatcat tgcgataaag
     8461 gaaaggctat cgttcaagat gcctctgccg acagtggtcc caaagatgga cccccaccca
     8521 cgaggagcat cgtggaaaaa gaagacgttc caaccacgtc ttcaaagcaa gtggattgat
     8581 gtgaacatgg tggagcacga cactctcgtc tactccaaga atatcaaaga tacagtctca
     8641 gaagaccaaa gggctattga gacttttcaa caaagggtaa tatcgggaaa cctcctcgga
     8701 ttccattgcc cagctatctg tcacttcatc aaaaggacag tagaaaagga aggtggcacc
     8761 tacaaatgcc atcattgcga taaaggaaag gctatcgttc aagatgcctc tgccgacagt
     8821 ggtcccaaag atggaccccc acccacgagg agcatcgtgg aaaaagaaga cgttccaacc
     8881 acgtcttcaa agcaagtgga ttgatgtgat atctccactg acgtaaggga tgacgcacaa
     8941 tcccactatc cttcgcaaga cccttcctct atataaggaa gttcatttca tttggagagg
     9001 acacgctgaa atcaccagtc tctctctaca aatctatctc tctcgagctt tcgcagatcc
     9061 ggggggcaat gagatatgaa aaagcctgaa ctcaccgcga cgtctgtcga gaagtttctg
     9121 atcgaaaagt tcgacagcgt ctccgacctg atgcagctct cggagggcga agaatctcgt
     9181 gctttcagct tcgatgtagg agggcgtgga tatgtcctgc gggtaaatag ctgcgccgat
     9241 ggtttctaca aagatcgtta tgtttatcgg cactttgcat cggccgcgct cccgattccg
     9301 gaagtgcttg acattgggga gtttagcgag agcctgacct attgcatctc ccgccgttca
     9361 cagggtgtca cgttgcaaga cctgcctgaa accgaactgc ccgctgttct acaaccggtc
     9421 gcggaggcta tggatgcgat cgctgcggcc gatcttagcc agacgagcgg gttcggccca
     9481 ttcggaccgc aaggaatcgg tcaatacact acatggcgtg atttcatatg cgcgattgct
     9541 gatccccatg tgtatcactg gcaaactgtg atggacgaca ccgtcagtgc gtccgtcgcg
     9601 caggctctcg atgagctgat gctttgggcc gaggactgcc ccgaagtccg gcacctcgtg
     9661 cacgcggatt tcggctccaa caatgtcctg acggacaatg gccgcataac agcggtcatt
     9721 gactggagcg aggcgatgtt cggggattcc caatacgagg tcgccaacat cttcttctgg
     9781 aggccgtggt tggcttgtat ggagcagcag acgcgctact tcgagcggag gcatccggag
     9841 cttgcaggat cgccacgact ccgggcgtat atgctccgca ttggtcttga ccaactctat
     9901 cagagcttgg ttgacggcaa tttcgatgat gcagcttggg cgcagggtcg atgcgacgca
     9961 atcgtccgat ccggagccgg gactgtcggg cgtacacaaa tcgcccgcag aagcgcggcc
    10021 gtctggaccg atggctgtgt agaagtactc gccgatagtg gaaaccgacg ccccagcact
    10081 cgtccgaggg caaagaaata gagtagatgc cgaccgggat ctgtcgatcg acaagctcga
    10141 gtttctccat aataatgtgt gagtagttcc cagataaggg aattagggtt cctatagggt
    10201 ttcgctcatg tgttgagcat ataagaaacc cttagtatgt atttgtattt gtaaaatact
    10261 tctatcaata aaatttctaa ttcctaaaac caaaatccag tactaaaatc cagatccccc
    10321 gaattaattc ggcgttaatt cagtacatta aaaacgtccg caatgtgtta ttaagttgtc
    10381 taagcgtcaa tttgtttaca ccacaatata tcctgccacc agccagccaa cagctccccg
    10441 accggcagct cggcacaaaa tcaccactcg atacaggcag cccatcagtc cgggacggcg
    10501 tcagcgggag agccgttgta aggcggcaga ctttgctcat gttaccgatg ctattcggaa
    10561 gaacggcaac taagctgccg ggtttgaaac acggatgatc tcgcggaggg tagcatgttg
    10621 attgtaacga tgacagagcg ttgctgcctg tgatcaccgc ggtttcaaaa tcggctccgt
    10681 cgatactatg ttatacgcca actttgaaaa caactttgaa aaagctgttt tctggtattt
    10741 aaggttttag aatgcaagga acagtgaatt ggagttcgtc ttgttataat tagcttcttg
    10801 gggtatcttt aaatactgta gaaaagagga aggaaataat aaatggctaa aatgagaata
    10861 tcaccggaat tgaaaaaact gatcgaaaaa taccgctgcg taaaagatac ggaaggaatg
    10921 tctcctgcta aggtatataa gctggtggga gaaaatgaaa acctatattt aaaaatgacg
    10981 gacagccggt ataaagggac cacctatgat gtggaacggg aaaaggacat gatgctatgg
    11041 ctggaaggaa agctgcctgt tccaaaggtc ctgcactttg aacggcatga tggctggagc
    11101 aatctgctca tgagtgaggc cgatggcgtc ctttgctcgg aagagtatga agatgaacaa
    11161 agccctgaaa agattatcga gctgtatgcg gagtgcatca ggctctttca ctccatcgac
    11221 atatcggatt gtccctatac gaatagctta gacagccgct tagccgaatt ggattactta
    11281 ctgaataacg atctggccga tgtggattgc gaaaactggg aagaagacac tccatttaaa
    11341 gatccgcgcg agctgtatga ttttttaaag acggaaaagc ccgaagagga acttgtcttt
    11401 tcccacggcg acctgggaga cagcaacatc tttgtgaaag atggcaaagt aagtggcttt
    11461 attgatcttg ggagaagcgg cagggcggac aagtggtatg acattgcctt ctgcgtccgg
    11521 tcgatcaggg aggatatcgg ggaagaacag tatgtcgagc tattttttga cttactgggg
    11581 atcaagcctg attgggagaa aataaaatat tatattttac tggatgaatt gttttagtac
    11641 ctagaatgca tgaccaaaat cccttaacgt gagttttcgt tccactgagc gtcagacccc
    11701 gtagaaaaga tcaaaggatc ttcttgagat cctttttttc tgcgcgtaat ctgctgcttg
    11761 caaacaaaaa aaccaccgct accagcggtg gtttgtttgc cggatcaaga gctaccaact
    11821 ctttttccga aggtaactgg cttcagcaga gcgcagatac caaatactgt ccttctagtg
    11881 tagccgtagt taggccacca cttcaagaac tctgtagcac cgcctacata cctcgctctg
    11941 ctaatcctgt taccagtggc tgctgccagt ggcgataagt cgtgtcttac cgggttggac
    12001 tcaagacgat agttaccgga taaggcgcag cggtcgggct gaacgggggg ttcgtgcaca
    12061 cagcccagct tggagcgaac gacctacacc gaactgagat acctacagcg tgagctatga
    12121 gaaagcgcca cgcttcccga agggagaaag gcggacaggt atccggtaag cggcagggtc
    12181 ggaacaggag agcgcacgag ggagcttcca gggggaaacg cctggtatct ttatagtcct
    12241 gtcgggtttc gccacctctg acttgagcgt cgatttttgt gatgctcgtc aggggggcgg
    12301 agcctatgga aaaacgccag caacgcggcc tttttacggt tcctggcctt ttgctggcct
    12361 tttgctcaca tgttctttcc tgcgttatcc cctgattctg tggataaccg tattaccgcc
    12421 tttgagtgag ctgataccgc tcgccgcagc cgaacgaccg agcgcagcga gtcagtgagc
    12481 gaggaagcgg aagagcgcct gatgcggtat tttctcctta cgcatctgtg cggtatttca
    12541 caccgcatat ggtgcactct cagtacaatc tgctctgatg ccgcatagtt aagccagtat
    12601 acactccgct atcgctacgt gactgggtca tggctgcgcc ccgacacccg ccaacacccg
    12661 ctgacgcgcc ctgacgggct tgtctgctcc cggcatccgc ttacagacaa gctgtgaccg
    12721 tctccgggag ctgcatgtgt cagaggtttt caccgtcatc accgaaacgc gcgaggcagg
    12781 gtgccttgat gtgggcgccg gcggtcgagt ggcgacggcg cggcttgtcc gcgccctggt
    12841 agattgcctg gccgtaggcc agccattttt gagcggccag cggccgcgat aggccgacgc
    12901 gaagcggcgg ggcgtaggga gcgcagcgac cgaagggtag gcgctttttg cagctcttcg
    12961 gctgtgcgct ggccagacag ttatgcacag gccaggcggg ttttaagagt tttaataagt
    13021 tttaaagagt tttaggcgga aaaatcgcct tttttctctt ttatatcagt cacttacatg
    13081 tgtgaccggt tcccaatgta cggctttggg ttcccaatgt acgggttccg gttcccaatg
    13141 tacggctttg ggttcccaat gtacgtgcta tccacaggaa acagaccttt tcgacctttt
    13201 tcccctgcta gggcaatttg ccctagcatc tgctccgtac attaggaacc ggcggatgct
    13261 tcgccctcga tcaggttgcg gtagcgcatg actaggatcg ggccagcctg ccccgcctcc
    13321 tccttcaaat cgtactccgg caggtcattt gacccgatca gcttgcgcac ggtgaaacag
    13381 aacttcttga actctccggc gctgccactg cgttcgtaga tcgtcttgaa caaccatctg
    13441 gcttctgcct tgcctgcggc gcggcgtgcc aggcggtaga gaaaacggcc gatgccggga
    13501 tcgatcaaaa agtaatcggg gtgaaccgtc agcacgtccg ggttcttgcc ttctgtgatc
    13561 tcgcggtaca tccaatcagc tagctcgatc tcgatgtact ccggccgccc ggtttcgctc
    13621 tttacgatct tgtagcggct aatcaaggct tcaccctcgg ataccgtcac caggcggccg
    13681 ttcttggcct tcttcgtacg ctgcatggca acgtgcgtgg tgtttaaccg aatgcaggtt
    13741 tctaccaggt cgtctttctg ctttccgcca tcggctcgcc ggcagaactt gagtacgtcc
    13801 gcaacgtgtg gacggaacac gcggccgggc ttgtctccct tcccttcccg gtatcggttc
    13861 atggattcgg ttagatggga aaccgccatc agtaccaggt cgtaatccca cacactggcc
    13921 atgccggccg gccctgcgga aacctctacg tgcccgtctg gaagctcgta gcggatcacc
    13981 tcgccagctc gtcggtcacg cttcgacaga cggaaaacgg ccacgtccat gatgctgcga
    14041 ctatcgcggg tgcccacgtc atagagcatc ggaacgaaaa aatctggttg ctcgtcgccc
    14101 ttgggcggct tcctaatcga cggcgcaccg gctgccggcg gttgccggga ttctttgcgg
    14161 attcgatcag cggccgcttg ccacgattca ccggggcgtg cttctgcctc gatgcgttgc
    14221 cgctgggcgg cctgcgcggc cttcaacttc tccaccaggt catcacccag cgccgcgccg
    14281 atttgtaccg ggccggatgg tttgcgaccg ctcacgccga ttcctcgggc ttgggggttc
    14341 cagtgccatt gcagggccgg caggcaaccc agccgcttac gcctggccaa ccgcccgttc
    14401 ctccacacat ggggcattcc acggcgtcgg tgcctggttg ttcttgattt tccatgccgc
    14461 ctcctttagc cgctaaaatt catctactca tttattcatt tgctcattta ctctggtagc
    14521 tgcgcgatgt attcagatag cagctcggta atggtcttgc cttggcgtac cgcgtacatc
    14581 ttcagcttgg tgtgatcctc cgccggcaac tgaaagttga cccgcttcat ggctggcgtg
    14641 tctgccaggc tggccaacgt tgcagccttg ctgctgcgtg cgctcggacg gccggcactt
    14701 agcgtgtttg tgcttttgct cattttctct ttacctcatt aactcaaatg agttttgatt
    14761 taatttcagc ggccagcgcc tggacctcgc gggcagcgtc gccctcgggt tctgattcaa
    14821 gaacggttgt gccggcggcg gcagtgcctg ggtagctcac gcgctgcgtg atacgggact
    14881 caagaatggg cagctcgtac ccggccagcg cctcggcaac ctcaccgccg atgcgcgtgc
    14941 ctttgatcgc ccgcgacacg acaaaggccg cttgtagcct tccatccgtg acctcaatgc
    15001 gctgcttaac cagctccacc aggtcggcgg tggcccatat gtcgtaaggg cttggctgca
    15061 ccggaatcag cacgaagtcg gctgccttga tcgcggacac agccaagtcc gccgcctggg
    15121 gcgctccgtc gatcactacg aagtcgcgcc ggccgatggc cttcacgtcg cggtcaatcg
    15181 tcgggcggtc gatgccgaca acggttagcg gttgatcttc ccgcacggcc gcccaatcgc
    15241 gggcactgcc ctggggatcg gaatcgacta acagaacatc ggccccggcg agttgcaggg
    15301 cgcgggctag atgggttgcg atggtcgtct tgcctgaccc gcctttctgg ttaagtacag
    15361 cgataacctt catgcgttcc ccttgcgtat ttgtttattt actcatcgca tcatatacgc
    15421 agcgaccgca tgacgcaagc tgttttactc aaatacacat caccttttta gacggcggcg
    15481 ctcggtttct tcagcggcca agctggccgg ccaggccgcc agcttggcat cagacaaacc
    15541 ggccaggatt tcatgcagcc gcacggttga gacgtgcgcg ggcggctcga acacgtaccc
    15601 ggccgcgatc atctccgcct cgatctcttc ggtaatgaaa aacggttcgt cctggccgtc
    15661 ctggtgcggt ttcatgcttg ttcctcttgg cgttcattct cggcggccgc cagggcgtcg
    15721 gcctcggtca atgcgtcctc acggaaggca ccgcgccgcc tggcctcggt gggcgtcact
    15781 tcctcgctgc gctcaagtgc gcggtacagg gtcgagcgat gcacgccaag cagtgcagcc
    15841 gcctctttca cggtgcggcc ttcctggtcg atcagctcgc gggcgtgcgc gatctgtgcc
    15901 ggggtgaggg tagggcgggg gccaaacttc acgcctcggg ccttggcggc ctcgcgcccg
    15961 ctccgggtgc ggtcgatgat tagggaacgc tcgaactcgg caatgccggc gaacacggtc
    16021 aacaccatgc ggccggccgg cgtggtggtg tcggcccacg gctctgccag gctacgcagg
    16081 cccgcgccgg cctcctggat gcgctcggca atgtccagta ggtcgcgggt gctgcgggcc
    16141 aggcggtcta gcctggtcac tgtcacaacg tcgccagggc gtaggtggtc aagcatcctg
    16201 gccagctccg ggcggtcgcg cctggtgccg gtgatcttct cggaaaacag cttggtgcag
    16261 ccggccgcgt gcagttcggc ccgttggttg gtcaagtcct ggtcgtcggt gctgacgcgg
    16321 gcatagccca gcaggccagc ggcggcgctc ttgttcatgg cgtaatgtct ccggttctag
    16381 tcgcaagtat tctactttat gcgactaaaa cacgcgacaa gaaaacgcca ggaaaagggc
    16441 agggcggcag cctgtcgcgt aacttaggac ttgtgcgaca tgtcgttttc agaagacggc
    16501 tgcactgaac gtcagaagcc gactgcacta tagcagcgga ggggttggat caaagtactt
    16561 tgatcccgag gggaaccctg tggttggcat gcacatacaa atggacgaac ggataaacct
    16621 tttcacgccc ttttaaatat ccgattattc taa
//
